Addgene plasmid #41372: TAL3198
Depositing lab: Keith Joung. Depositing organization: Massachusetts General Hospital. Publication: Targeted gene disruption in somatic zebrafish cells using engineered TALENs. Sander JD, Cade L, Khayter C, Reyon D, Peterson RT, Joung JK, Yeh JR. Nat Biotechnol. 2011 Aug 5;29(8):697-8. doi: 10.1038/nbt.1934. PubMed 21822241.
Backbone
  Vector backbone: JDS71
  Backbone manufacturer: Addgene plasmid #32287
  Backbone size w/o insert (bp): 6447
  Vector type: Mammalian Expression ; T7
Growth in bacteria
  Bacterial resistance: Ampicillin, 100 μg/mL
  Growth temperature: 37°C
  Growth strain: XL1 Blue
  Copy number: High Copy
Gene/Insert
  Gene/Insert name: ZebrafishCommunity-ulk2-Left (alt name: ulk2)
  Species: D. rerio (zebrafish)
  Insert size (bp): 1640
  Entrez Gene: ulk2
  Promoter: CMV
  Tag / fusion protein: 3X Flag (N terminal on backbone); WT FOKI (C terminal on backbone)
  Cloning method: Restriction Enzyme; 5′ cloning site N/A (destroyed during cloning); 3′ cloning site N/A (destroyed during cloning)
  Sequencing primers: 5′ CMV-F; 3′ BGH-rev
Terms and licenses: Academic/Nonprofit Terms; Industry Terms: Not Available to Industry
Depositor comments: Target binding site: TGAGGGTCTTTCTACAGC It is strongly recommended that users perform a diagnostic digest to verify this plasmid prior to use. For example, a double digest of the plasmid with BamHI and KpnI should result in two bands at 2.3kb and 5.8kb.
How to cite: TAL3198 was a gift from Keith Joung (Addgene plasmid # 41372 ; http://n2t.net/addgene:41372 ; RRID:Addgene_41372)
