[The description below was written by a language model from this plasmid's Addgene catalogue record.]
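Description:
TAL3198 is a TALEN expression plasmid built on the JDS71 backbone (about 6.4 kb without insert), encoding the left-hand monomer of a TAL effector nuclease pair directed against the zebrafish (D. rerio) ulk2 gene. The roughly 1.6 kb insert, named ZebrafishCommunity-ulk2-Left, is an engineered TAL effector repeat array whose order of repeats specifies recognition of an 18-nucleotide site in ulk2. It was placed into the backbone by restriction cloning that destroyed both junction sites. The backbone supplies the flanking coding sequences, so the array is expressed in frame with an N-terminal 3X Flag epitope tag and a C-terminal wild-type FokI nuclease domain. The plasmid is maintained at high copy in E. coli under ampicillin selection; the record does not name the origin of replication, and no feature table is provided.

Expression is driven by a CMV promoter for mammalian cells, and the vector type also lists T7, indicating a T7 promoter that allows in vitro transcription of TALEN mRNA. That route fits the associated work, which used engineered TALENs for targeted gene disruption in somatic zebrafish cells. The listed sequencing primers imply a BGH polyadenylation region downstream of the coding sequence. Because FokI cleaves DNA only as a dimer, this left monomer is meant to be used with a matching right-hand TALEN that binds the opposite strand across a spacer. Together they produce a double-strand break whose error-prone repair can generate indel mutations in ulk2. The partner construct is not described in this record. The Flag tag permits detection of the expressed protein.
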