>Addgene plasmid #41372 | TAL3198 | depositor partial sequence | sequence record 55011 | TAL3198 sequence 2430 bps
TCTAGAGCTAGCACCATGGACTACAAAGACCATGACGGTGATTATAAAGATCATGACATCGATTACAAGG
ATGACGATGACAAGATGGCCCCCAAGAAGAAGAGGAAGGTGGGCATTCACCGCGGGGTACCTATGGTGGA
CTTGAGGACACTCGGTTATTCGCAACAGCAACAGGAGAAAATCAAGCCTAAGGTCAGGAGCACCGTCGCG
CAACACCACGAGGCGCTTGTGGGGCATGGCTTCACTCATGCGCATATTGTCGCGCTTTCACAGCACCCTG
CGGCGCTTGGGACGGTGGCTGTCAAATACCAAGATATGATTGCGGCCCTGCCCGAAGCCACGCACGAGGC
AATTGTAGGGGTCGGTAAACAGTGGTCGGGAGCGCGAGCACTTGAGGCGCTGCTGACTGTGGCGGGTGAG
CTTAGGGGGCCTCCGCTCCAGCTCGACACCGGGCAGCTGCTGAAGATCGCGAAGAGAGGGGGAGTAACAG
CGGTAGAGGCAGTGCACGCCTGGCGCAATGCGCTCACCGGGGCCCCCTTGAACCTGACCCCAGACCAGGT
AGTCGCAATCGCGAACAATAATGGGGGAAAGCAAGCCCTGGAAACCGTGCAAAGGTTGTTGCCGGTCCTT
TGTCAAGACCACGGCCTTACACCGGAGCAAGTCGTGGCCATTGCAAGCAACATCGGTGGCAAACAGGCTC
TTGAGACGGTTCAGAGACTTCTCCCAGTTCTCTGTCAAGCCCACGGGCTGACTCCCGATCAAGTTGTAGC
GATTGCGAATAACAATGGAGGGAAACAAGCATTGGAGACTGTCCAACGGCTCCTTCCCGTGTTGTGTCAA
GCCCACGGTTTGACGCCTGCACAAGTGGTCGCCATCGCCAACAACAACGGCGGTAAGCAGGCGCTGGAAA
CAGTACAGCGCCTGCTGCCTGTACTGTGCCAGGATCATGGACTGACCCCAGACCAGGTAGTCGCAATCGC
GAACAATAATGGGGGAAAGCAAGCCCTGGAAACCGTGCAAAGGTTGTTGCCGGTCCTTTGTCAAGACCAC
GGCCTTACACCGGAGCAAGTCGTGGCCATTGCAAGCAATGGGGGTGGCAAACAGGCTCTTGAGACGGTTC
AGAGACTTCTCCCAGTTCTCTGTCAAGCCCACGGGCTGACTCCCGATCAAGTTGTAGCGATTGCGTCGCA
TGACGGAGGGAAACAAGCATTGGAGACTGTCCAACGGCTCCTTCCCGTGTTGTGTCAAGCCCACGGTTTG
ACGCCTGCACAAGTGGTCGCCATCGCCTCGAATGGCGGCGGTAAGCAGGCGCTGGAAACAGTACAGCGCC
TGCTGCCTGTACTGTGCCAGGATCATGGACTGACCCCAGACCAGGTAGTCGCAATCGCGTCAAACGGAGG
GGGAAAGCAAGCCCTGGAAACCGTGCAAAGGTTGTTGCCGGTCCTTTGTCAAGACCACGGCCTTACACCG
GAGCAAGTCGTGGCCATTGCAAGCAATGGGGGTGGCAAACAGGCTCTTGAGACGGTTCAGAGACTTCTCC
CAGTTCTCTGTCAAGCCCACGGGCTGACTCCCGATCAAGTTGTAGCGATTGCGTCGCATGACGGAGGGAA
ACAAGCATTGGAGACTGTCCAACGGCTCCTTCCCGTGTTGTGTCAAGCCCACGGTTTGACGCCTGCACAA
GTGGTCGCCATCGCCTCGAATGGCGGCGGTAAGCAGGCGCTGGAAACAGTACAGCGCCTGCTGCCTGTAC
TGTGCCAGGATCATGGACTGACCCCAGACCAGGTAGTCGCAATCGCGTCGAACATTGGGGGAAAGCAAGC
CCTGGAAACCGTGCAAAGGTTGTTGCCGGTCCTTTGTCAAGACCACGGCCTTACACCGGAGCAAGTCGTG
GCCATTGCATCCCACGACGGTGGCAAACAGGCTCTTGAGACGGTTCAGAGACTTCTCCCAGTTCTCTGTC
AAGCCCACGGGCTGACTCCCGATCAAGTTGTAGCGATTGCGTCGAACATTGGAGGGAAACAAGCATTGGA
GACTGTCCAACGGCTCCTTCCCGTGTTGTGTCAAGCCCACGGTTTGACGCCTGCACAAGTGGTCGCCATC
GCCAACAACAACGGCGGTAAGCAGGCGCTGGAAACAGTACAGCGCCTGCTGCCTGTACTGTGCCAGGATC
ATGGACTGACACCCGAACAGGTGGTCGCCATTGCTTCCCACGACGGAGGACGGCCAGCCTTGGAGTCCAT
CGTAGCCCAATTGTCCAGGCCCGATCCCGCGTTGGCTGCGTTAACGAATGACCATCTGGTGGCGTTGGCA
TGTCTTGGTGGACGACCCGCGCTCGATGCAGTCAAAAAGGGTCTGCCTCATGCTCCCGCATTGATCAAAA
GAACCAACCGGCGGATTCCCGAGAGAACTTCCCATCGAGTCGCGGGATCC
