>Addgene plasmid #41372 | TAL3198 | addgene partial sequence | sequence record 56338 | JDS-TALEN-F 5'-TAGGGGTCGGTAAACAGTGG-3'
GCGCTGCTGACTGTGGCGGGTGAGCTTAGGGGGCCTCCGCTCCAGCTCGACACCGGGCAGCTGCTGAAGA
TCGCGAAGAGAGGGGGAGTAACAGCGGTAGAGGCAGTGCACGCCTGGCGCAATGCGCTCACCGGGGCCCC
CTTGAACCTGACCCCAGACCAGGTAGTCGCAATCGCGAACAATAATGGGGGAAAGCAAGCCCTGGAAACC
GTGCAAAGGTTGTTGCCGGTCCTTTGTCAAGACCACGGCCTTACACCGGAGCAAGTCGTGGCCATTGCAA
GCAACATCGGTGGCAAACAGGCTCTTGAGACGGTTCAGAGACTTCTCCCAGTTCTCTGTCAAGCCCACGG
GCTGACTCCCGATCAAGTTGTAGCGATTGCGAATAACAATGGAGGGAAACAAGCATTGGAGACTGTCCAA
CGGCTCCTTCCCGTGTTGTGTCAAGCCCACGGTTTGACGCCTGCACAAGTGGTCGCCATCGCCAACAACA
ACGGCGGTAAGCAGGCGCTGGAAACAGTACAGCGCCTGCTGCCTGTACTGTGCCAGGATCATGGACTGAC
CCCAGACCAGGTAGTCGCAATCGCGAACAATAATGGGGGAAAGCAAGCCCTGGAAACCGTGCAAAGGTTG
TTGCCGGTCCTTTGTCAAGACCACGGCCTTACACCGGAGCAAGTCGTGGCCATTGCAAGCAATGGGGGTG
GCAAACAGGCTCTTGAGACGGTTCAGAGACTTCTCCCAGTTCTCTGTCAAGCCCACGGGCTGACTCCCGA
TCAAGTTGTAGCGATTGCGTCGCATGACGGAGGGAAACAAGCATTGGAGACTGTCCAACGGCTCCTTCCC
GTGTTGTGTCAAGCCCACGGTTTGACGCCTGCACAAGTGGTCGCC
